>Addgene plasmid #235079 | Tad-CBE(GCG1) | addgene full sequence | sequence record 466800 | Addgene NGS Result
TTCACCTAGATCCTTTTAAATTAAAAATGAAGTTTTAAATCAATCTAAAGTATATATGAGTAAACTTGGT
CTGACAGTTACCAATGCTTAATCAGTGAGGCACCTATCTCAGCGATCTGTCTATTTCGTTCATCCATAGT
TGCCTGACTCCCCGTCGTGTAGATAACTACGATACGGGAGGGCTTACCATCTGGCCCCAGTGCTGCAATG
ATACCGCGGCTACCACGCTCACCGGCTCCAGATTTATCAGCAATAAACCAGCCAGCCGGAAGGGCCGAGC
GCAGAAGTGGTCCTGCAACTTTATCCGCCTCCATCCAGTCTATTAATTGTTGCCGGGAAGCTAGAGTAAG
TAGTTCGCCAGTTAATAGTTTGCGCAACGTTGTTGCCATTGCTACAGGCATCGTGGTGTCACGCTCGTCG
TTTGGTATGGCTTCATTCAGCTCCGGTTCCCAACGATCAAGGCGAGTTACATGATCCCCCATGTTGTGCA
AAAAAGCGGTTAGCTCCTTCGGTCCTCCGATCGTTGTCAGAAGTAAGTTGGCCGCAGTGTTATCACTCAT
GGTTATGGCAGCACTGCATAATTCTCTTACTGTCATGCCATCCGTAAGATGCTTTTCTGTGACTGGTGAG
TACTCAACCAAGTCATTCTGAGAATAGTGTATGCGGCGACCGAGTTGCTCTTGCCCGGCGTCAATACGGG
ATAATACCGCGCCACATAGCAGAACTTTAAAAGTGCTCATCATTGGAAAACGTTCTTCGGGGCGAAAACT
CTCAAGGATCTTACCGCTGTTGAGATCCAGTTCGATGTAACCCACTCGTGCACCCAACTGATCTTCAGCA
TCTTTTACTTTCACCAGCGTTTCTGGGTGAGCAAAAACAGGAAGGCAAAATGCCGCAAAAAAGGGAATAA
GGGCGACACGGAAATGTTGAATACTCATACTCTTCCTTTTTCAATATTATTGAAGCATTTATCAGGGTTA
TTGTCTCATGAGCGGATACATATTTGAATGTATTTAGAAAAATAAACAAATAGGGGTTCCGCGCACATTT
CCCCGAAAAGTGCCACCTGACGTCGACGGATCGGGAGATCGATCTCCCGATCCCCTAGGGTCGACTCTCA
GTACAATCTGCTCTGATGCCGCATAGTTAAGCCAGTATCTGCTCCCTGCTTGTGTGTTGGAGGTCGCTGA
GTAGTGCGCGAGCAAAATTTAAGCTACAACAAGGCAAGGCTTGACCGACAATTGCATGAAGAATCTGCTT
AGGGTTAGGCGTTTTGCGCTGCTTCGCGATGTACGGGCCAGATATACGCGTTGACATTGATTATTGACTA
GTTATTAATAGTAATCAATTACGGGGTCATTAGTTCATAGCCCATATATGGAGTTCCGCGTTACATAACT
TACGGTAAATGGCCCGCCTGGCTGACCGCCCAACGACCCCCGCCCATTGACGTCAATAATGACGTATGTT
CCCATAGTAACGCCAATAGGGACTTTCCATTGACGTCAATGGGTGGAGTATTTACGGTAAACTGCCCACT
TGGCAGTACATCAAGTGTATCATATGCCAAGTACGCCCCCTATTGACGTCAATGACGGTAAATGGCCCGC
CTGGCATTATGCCCAGTACATGACCTTATGGGACTTTCCTACTTGGCAGTACATCTACGTATTAGTCATC
GCTATTACCATGGTGATGCGGTTTTGGCAGTACATCAATGGGCGTGGATAGCGGTTTGACTCACGGGGAT
TTCCAAGTCTCCACCCCATTGACGTCAATGGGAGTTTGTTTTGGCACCAAAATCAACGGGACTTTCCAAA
ATGTCGTAACAACTCCGCCCCATTGACGCAAATGGGCGGTAGGCGTGTACGGTGGGAGGTCTATATAAGC
AGAGCTGGTTTAGTGAACCGTCAGATCCGCTAGAGATCCGCGGCCGCTAATACGACTCACTATAGGGAGA
GCCGCCACCATGAAACGGACAGCCGACGGAAGCGAGTTCGAGTCACCAAAGAAGAAGCGGAAAGTCTCTG
AAGTCGAGTTTAGCCACGAGTATTGGATGAGGCACGCACTGACCCTGGCAAAGCGAGCACGGGATGAAAA
GCATTGTCCCGTGGGCGCCGTGCTGGTGCTCAACAATAGAGTGATCGGAGAGGGATGGCCGAATTGTGAT
CGTGCGCACGACCCTACCGCACACGCAGAGATCATGGCACTGAGGCAGGGAGGCCTGGTCATGCAGAATT
ACCGCCTGTACGATGCCACCCTGTATTCGACACTCGAGCCATGCGTGATGTGCGCAGGAGCAATGATCCA
CAGCAGGATCGGAAGAGTGGTGTTCGGAGTGCGTTATCCGTGGGGTGGCGCAGTAGGCTCCCTGATGAAT
GTGCTGCACTACCCCGGCATAAAGCACCGGGTGGAGATCACAGAGGGAATCCTGGCAGACGAGTGCGCCG
CCCTGCTGTGCCGTTTCTTTAGAATGCCGAGACGGGTGTTCAAGGCCCAGAAGAAGGCACAGAGCTCCAC
CGACTCTGGAGGATCTAGCGGAGGATCCTCTGGCAGCGAGACACCAGGAACAAGCGAGTCAGCAACACCA
GAGAGCAGTGGCGGCAGCAGCGGCGGCAGCGACAAGAAGTACAGCATCGGCCTGGCCATCGGCACCAACT
CTGTGGGCTGGGCCGTGATCACCGACGAGTACAAGGTGCCCAGCAAGAAATTCAAGGTGCTGGGCAACAC
CGACCGGCACAGCATCAAGAAGAACCTGATCGGAGCCCTGCTGTTCGACAGCGGCGAAACAGCCGAGGCC
ACCCGGCTGAAGAGAACCGCCAGAAGAAGATACACCAGACGGAAGAACCGGATCTGCTATCTGCAAGAGA
TCTTCAGCAACGAGATGGCCAAGGTGGACGACAGCTTCTTCCACAGACTGGAAGAGTCCTTCCTGGTGGA
AGAGGATAAGAAGCACGAGCGGCACCCCATCTTCGGCAACATCGTGGACGAGGTGGCCTACCACGAGAAG
TACCCCACCATCTACCACCTGAGAAAGAAACTGGTGGACAGCACCGACAAGGCCGACCTGCGGCTGATCT
ATCTGGCCCTGGCCCACATGATCAAGTTCCGGGGCCACTTCCTGATCGAGGGCGACCTGAACCCCGACAA
CAGCGACGTGGACAAGCTGTTCATCCAGCTGGTGCAGACCTACAACCAGCTGTTCGAGGAAAACCCCATC
AACGCCAGCGGCGTGGACGCCAAGGCCATCCTGTCTGCCAGACTGAGCAAGAGCAGACGGCTGGAAAATC
TGATCGCCCAGCTGCCCGGCGAAAAGAAGAATGGCCTGTTCGGAAACCTGATTGCCCTGAGCCTGGGCCT
GACCCCCAACTTCAAGAGCAACTTCGACCTGGCCGAGGATGCCAAACTGCAGCTGAGCAAGGACACCTAC
GACGACGACCTGGACAACCTGCTGGCCCAGATCGGCGACCAGTACGCCGACCTGTTTCTGGCCGCCAAGA
ACCTGTCCGACGCCATCCTGCTGAGCGACATCCTGAGAGTGAACACCGAGATCACCAAGGCCCCCCTGAG
CGCCTCTATGATCAAGAGATACGACGAGCACCACCAGGACCTGACCCTGCTGAAAGCTCTCGTGCGGCAG
CAGCTGCCTGAGAAGTACAAAGAGATTTTCTTCGACCAGAGCAAGAACGGCTACGCCGGCTACATTGACG
GCGGAGCCAGCCAGGAAGAGTTCTACAAGTTCATCAAGCCCATCCTGGAAAAGATGGACGGCACCGAGGA
ACTGCTCGTGAAGCTGAACAGAGAGGACCTGCTGCGGAAGCAGCGGACCTTCGACAACGGCAGCATCCCC
CACCAGATCCACCTGGGAGAGCTGCACGCCATTCTGCGGCGGCAGGAAGATTTTTACCCATTCCTGAAGG
ACAACCGGGAAAAGATCGAGAAGATCCTGACCTTCCGCATCCCCTACTACGTGGGCCCTCTGGCCAGGGG
AAACAGCAGATTCGCCTGGATGACCAGAAAGAGCGAGGAAACCATCACCCCCTGGAACTTCGAGGAAGTG
GTGGACAAGGGCGCTTCCGCCCAGAGCTTCATCGAGCGGATGACCAACTTCGATAAGAACCTGCCCAACG
AGAAGGTGCTGCCCAAGCACAGCCTGCTGTACGAGTACTTCACCGTGTATAACGAGCTGACCAAAGTGAA
ATACGTGACCGAGGGAATGAGAAAGCCCGCCTTCCTGAGCGGCGAGCAGAAAAAGGCCATCGTGGACCTG
CTGTTCAAGACCAACCGGAAAGTGACCGTGAAGCAGCTGAAAGAGGACTACTTCAAGAAAATCGAGTGCT
TCGACTCCGTGGAAATCTCCGGCGTGGAAGATCGGTTCAACGCCTCCCTGGGCACATACCACGATCTGCT
GAAAATTATCAAGGACAAGGACTTCCTGGACAATGAGGAAAACGAGGACATTCTGGAAGATATCGTGCTG
ACCCTGACACTGTTTGAGGACAGAGAGATGATCGAGGAACGGCTGAAAACCTATGCCCACCTGTTCGACG
ACAAAGTGATGAAGCAGCTGAAGCGGCGGAGATACACCGGCTGGGGCAGGCTGAGCCGGAAGCTGATCAA
CGGCATCCGGGACAAGCAGTCCGGCAAGACAATCCTGGATTTCCTGAAGTCCGACGGCTTCGCCAACAGA
AACTTCATGCAGCTGATCCACGACGACAGCCTGACCTTTAAAGAGGACATCCAGAAAGCCCAGGTGTCCG
GCCAGGGCGATAGCCTGCACGAGCACATTGCCAATCTGGCCGGCAGCCCCGCCATTAAGAAGGGCATCCT
GCAGACAGTGAAGGTGGTGGACGAGCTCGTGAAAGTGATGGGCCGGCACAAGCCCGAGAACATCGTGATC
GAAATGGCCAGAGAGAACCAGACCACCCAGAAGGGACAGAAGAACAGCCGCGAGAGAATGAAGCGGATCG
AAGAGGGCATCAAAGAGCTGGGCAGCCAGATCCTGAAAGAACACCCCGTGGAAAACACCCAGCTGCAGAA
CGAGAAGCTGTACCTGTACTACCTGCAGAATGGGCGGGATATGTACGTGGACCAGGAACTGGACATCAAC
CGGCTGTCCGACTACGATGTGGACCATATCGTGCCTCAGAGCTTTCTGAAGGACGACTCCATCGACAACA
AGGTGCTGACCAGAAGCGACAAGAACCGGGGCAAGAGCGACAACGTGCCCTCCGAAGAGGTCGTGAAGAA
GATGAAGAACTACTGGCGGCAGCTGCTGAACGCCAAGCTGATTACCCAGAGAAAGTTCGACAATCTGACC
AAGGCCGAGAGAGGCGGCCTGAGCGAACTGGATAAGGCCGGCTTCATCAAGAGACAGCTGGTGGAAACCC
GGCAGATCACAAAGCACGTGGCACAGATCCTGGACTCCCGGATGAACACTAAGTACGACGAGAATGACAA
GCTGATCCGGGAAGTGAAAGTGATCACCCTGAAGTCCAAGCTGGTGTCCGATTTCCGGAAGGATTTCCAG
TTTTACAAAGTGCGCGAGATCAACAACTACCACCACGCCCACGACGCCTACCTGAACGCCGTCGTGGGAA
CCGCCCTGATCAAAAAGTACCCTAAGCTGGAAAGCGAGTTCGTGTACGGCGACTACAAGGTGTACGACGT
GCGGAAGATGATCGCCAAGAGCGAGCAGGAAATCGGCAAGGCTACCGCCAAGTACTTCTTCTACAGCAAC
ATCATGAACTTTTTCAAGACCGAGATTACCCTGGCCAACGGCGAGATCCGGAAGCGGCCTCTGATCGAGA
CAAACGGCGAAACCGGGGAGATCGTGTGGGATAAGGGCCGGGATTTTGCCACCGTGCGGAAAGTGCTGAG
CATGCCCCAAGTGAATATCGTGAAAAAGACCGAGGTGCAGACAGGCGGCTTCAGCAAAGAGTCTATCCTG
CCCAAGAGGAACAGCGATAAGCTGATCGCCAGAAAGAAGGACTGGGACCCTAAGAAGTACGGCGGCTTCG
ACAGCCCCACCGTGGCCTATTCTGTGCTGGTGGTGGCCAAAGTGGAAAAGGGCAAGTCCAAGAAACTGAA
GAGTGTGAAAGAGCTGCTGGGGATCACCATCATGGAAAGAAGCAGCTTCGAGAAGAATCCCATCGACTTT
CTGGAAGCCAAGGGCTACAAAGAAGTGAAAAAGGACCTGATCATCAAGCTGCCTAAGTACTCCCTGTTCG
AGCTGGAAAACGGCCGGAAGAGAATGCTGGCCTCTGCCGGCGAACTGCAGAAGGGAAACGAACTGGCCCT
GCCCTCCAAATATGTGAACTTCCTGTACCTGGCCAGCCACTATGAGAAGCTGAAGGGCTCCCCCGAGGAT
AATGAGCAGAAACAGCTGTTTGTGGAACAGCACAAGCACTACCTGGACGAGATCATCGAGCAGATCAGCG
AGTTCTCCAAGAGAGTGATCCTGGCCGACGCTAATCTGGACAAAGTGCTGTCCGCCTACAACAAGCACCG
GGATAAGCCCATCAGAGAGCAGGCCGAGAATATCATCCACCTGTTTACCCTGACCAATCTGGGAGCCCCT
GCCGCCTTCAAGTACTTTGACACCACCATCGACCGGAAGAGGTACACCAGCACCAAAGAGGTGCTGGACG
CCACCCTGATCCACCAGAGCATCACCGGCCTGTACGAGACACGGATCGACCTGTCTCAGCTGGGAGGTGA
CAGCGGCGGGAGCGGCGGGAGCGGGGGGAGCACTAATCTGAGCGACATCATTGAGAAGGAGACTGGGAAA
CAGCTGGTCATTCAGGAGTCCATCCTGATGCTGCCTGAGGAGGTGGAGGAAGTGATCGGCAACAAGCCAG
AGTCTGACATCCTGGTGCACACCGCCTACGACGAGTCCACAGATGAGAATGTGATGCTGCTGACCTCTGA
CGCCCCCGAGTATAAGCCTTGGGCCCTGGTCATCCAGGATTCTAACGGCGAGAATAAGATCAAGATGCTG
AGCGGAGGATCCGGAGGATCTGGAGGCAGCACCAACCTGTCTGACATCATCGAGAAGGAGACAGGCAAGC
AGCTGGTCATCCAGGAGAGCATCCTGATGCTGCCCGAAGAAGTCGAAGAAGTGATCGGAAACAAGCCTGA
GAGCGATATCCTGGTCCATACCGCCTACGACGAGAGTACCGACGAAAATGTGATGCTGCTGACATCCGAC
GCCCCAGAGTATAAGCCCTGGGCTCTGGTCATCCAGGATTCCAACGGAGAGAACAAAATCAAAATGCTGT
CTGGCGGCTCAAAAAGAACCGCCGACGGCAGCGAATTCGAGCCCAAGAAGAAGAGGAAAGTCTAACCGGT
CATCATCACCATCACCATTGAGTTTAAACCCGCTGATCAGCCTCGACTGTGCCTTCTAGTTGCCAGCCAT
CTGTTGTTTGCCCCTCCCCCGTGCCTTCCTTGACCCTGGAAGGTGCCACTCCCACTGTCCTTTCCTAATA
AAATGAGGAAATTGCATCGCATTGTCTGAGTAGGTGTCATTCTATTCTGGGGGGTGGGGTGGGGCAGGAC
AGCAAGGGGGAGGATTGGGAAGACAATAGCAGGCATGCTGGGGATGCGGTGGGCTCTATGGCTTCTGAGG
CGGAAAGAACCAGCTGGGGCTCGATACCGTCGACCTCTAGCTAGAGCTTGGCGTAATCATGGTCATAGCT
GTTTCCTGTGTGAAATTGTTATCCGCTCACAATTCCACACAACATACGAGCCGGAAGCATAAAGTGTAAA
GCCTAGGGTGCCTAATGAGTGAGCTAACTCACATTAATTGCGTTGCGCTCACTGCCCGCTTTCCAGTCGG
GAAACCTGTCGTGCCAGCTGCATTAATGAATCGGCCAACGCGCGGGGAGAGGCGGTTTGCGTATTGGGCG
CTCTTCCGCTTCCTCGCTCACTGACTCGCTGCGCTCGGTCGTTCGGCTGCGGCGAGCGGTATCAGCTCAC
TCAAAGGCGGTAATACGGTTATCCACAGAATCAGGGGATAACGCAGGAAAGAACATGTGAGCAAAAGGCC
AGCAAAAGGCCAGGAACCGTAAAAAGGCCGCGTTGCTGGCGTTTTTCCATAGGCTCCGCCCCCCTGACGA
GCATCACAAAAATCGACGCTCAAGTCAGAGGTGGCGAAACCCGACAGGACTATAAAGATACCAGGCGTTT
CCCCCTGGAAGCTCCCTCGTGCGCTCTCCTGTTCCGACCCTGCCGCTTACCGGATACCTGTCCGCCTTTC
TCCCTTCGGGAAGCGTGGCGCTTTCTCATAGCTCACGCTGTAGGTATCTCAGTTCGGTGTAGGTCGTTCG
CTCCAAGCTGGGCTGTGTGCACGAACCCCCCGTTCAGCCCGACCGCTGCGCCTTATCCGGTAACTATCGT
CTTGAGTCCAACCCGGTAAGACACGACTTATCGCCACTGGCAGCAGCCACTGGTAACAGGATTAGCAGAG
CGAGGTATGTAGGCGGTGCTACAGAGTTCTTGAAGTGGTGGCCTAACTACGGCTACACTAGAAGAACAGT
ATTTGGTATCTGCGCTCTGCTGAAGCCAGTTACCTTCGGAAAAAGAGTTGGTAGCTCTTGATCCGGCAAA
CAAACCACCGCTGGTAGCGGTGGTTTTTTTGTTTGCAAGCAGCAGATTACGCGCAGAAAAAAAGGATCTC
AAGAAGATCCTTTGATCTTTTCTACGGGGTCTGACACTCAGTGGAACGAAAACTCACGTTAAGGGATTTT
GGTCATGAGATTATCAAAAAGGATC
Features (pLannotate 1.2.2; 17 found; start..end, strand, type, name):
     78..938     -  CDS            AmpR: β-lactamase; bla; confers resistance to ampicillin, carbenicillin, and related antibiotics
    939..1043    -  promoter       AmpR promoter: bla
   1114..1158    -  misc_feature   bom (fragment): basis of mobility region from pBR322
   1313..1692    +  enhancer       CMV enhancer: human cytomegalovirus immediate early enhancer
   1693..1896    +  promoter       CMV promoter: human cytomegalovirus (CMV) immediate early promoter
   1938..1956    +  promoter       T7 promoter: promoter for bacteriophage T7 RNA polymerase
   2027..2506    +  CDS            tadA: TADA_ECOLI - Also known as yfhC. Experimental evidence at protein level: Swiss-Prot protein existence level 1. Catalyzes the deamination of adenosine to inosine at the wobble position 34 of tRNA(Arg2). Essential for cell viability. From Escherichia coli (strain K12).
   2621..6717    +  CDS            Cas9 (fragment): Cas9 (Csn1) endonuclease from the Streptococcus pyogenes Type II CRISPR/Cas system generates RNA-guided double strand breaks in DNA
   7031..7279    +  CDS            UGI: UNGI_BPPB2 - Experimental evidence at protein level: Swiss-Prot protein existence level 1. This protein binds specifically and reversibly to the host uracil-DNA glycosylase, preventing removal of uracil residues from PBS2 DNA by the host uracil-excision repair system. From Bacillus phage PBS2 (Bacteriophage PBS2).
   7397..7621    +  polyA_signal   bGH poly(A) signal: bovine growth hormone polyadenylation signal
   7625..7646    +  promoter       SV40 promoter (fragment): SV40 enhancer and early promoter
   7651..7667    +  misc_feature   MCS (fragment): pBluescript multiple cloning site
   7716..7732    -  protein_bind   lac operator: The lac repressor binds to the lac operator to inhibit transcription in E. coli. This inhibition can be relieved by adding lactose or isopropyl-β-D-thiogalactopyranoside (IPTG). lac repressor encoded by lacI
   7740..7770    -  promoter       lac promoter: promoter for the E. coli lac operon
   7785..7806    -  protein_bind   CAP binding site: CAP binding activates transcription in the presence of cAMP. E. coli catabolite activator protein
   7819..7911    -  CDS            lacI (fragment): lac repressor; lacI; The lac repressor binds to the lac operator to inhibit transcription in E. coli. This inhibition can be relieved by adding lactose or isopropyl-β-D-thiogalactopyranoside (IPTG).
   8094..8682    -  rep_origin     ori: high-copy-number ColE1/pMB1/pBR322/pUC origin of replication
