[The description below was written by a language model from this plasmid's Addgene catalogue record and pLannotate feature annotations shown in this document.]
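Description:
Tad-CBE(GCG1) is a mammalian expression plasmid encoding a cytosine base editor, built by Golden Gate assembly in a pCMV backbone. It is maintained in E. coli at high copy through a ColE1/pBR322-type origin and selected with ampicillin via the β-lactamase gene and its native promoter. The sequenced plasmid is 8,775 nt, consistent with the stated backbone of about 3.4 kb plus a synthetic insert of about 5.4 kb. No mammalian selection marker is annotated, which suits transient transfection.

The payload is a single open reading frame driven by the CMV immediate-early enhancer and promoter and terminated by the bovine growth hormone polyadenylation signal. A T7 promoter sits just upstream of the coding region and could support in vitro transcription. According to the record, the fusion begins with a bipartite NLS, followed by a deaminase domain that the annotation matches to E. coli TadA, then SpCas9 carrying the D10A nickase mutation, two copies of the uracil glycosylase inhibitor UGI, and a C-terminal bipartite NLS. The feature table annotates only one UGI copy and does not call the NLS elements. The name and associated publication indicate that the TadA-derived domain has been evolved to deaminate cytosine rather than adenosine. The "GCG1" designation presumably refers to a particular evolved variant, but the record does not define it. In such editors, the nickase targets the deaminase to a guide-specified site and nicks the unedited strand, while UGI blocks uracil excision to favour C-to-T outcomes. No guide RNA cassette is annotated, so the guide must be supplied separately. The remaining lac, SV40 and MCS fragments are backbone remnants.
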