Addgene plasmid #235079: Tad-CBE(GCG1)
Purpose: Expresses Tad-CBE(GCG1) in mammalian cells.
Depositing lab: Weixin Tang. Depositing organization: University of Chicago. Publication: High-precision cytosine base editors by evolving nucleic-acid-recognition hotspots in deaminase. Wu Y, Xiao YL, Tang W. Nat Biotechnol. 2025 Jul 7:10.1038/s41587-025-02678-w. doi: 10.1038/s41587-025-02678-w. PubMed 40624252.
Backbone
  Vector backbone: pCMV with a BR322 origin
  Backbone size w/o insert (bp): 3402
  Vector type: Mammalian Expression, CRISPR
Growth in bacteria
  Bacterial resistance: Ampicillin, 100 μg/mL
  Growth temperature: 37°C
  Growth strain: DH5alpha
  Copy number: High Copy
Gene/Insert
  Gene/Insert name: Tad-CBE(GCG1)-SpCas9 D10A
  Species: Synthetic
  Insert size (bp): 5373
  Tag / fusion protein: bpNLS (N terminal on insert); 2xUGI, bpNLS (C terminal on insert)
  Cloning method: Golden Gate
Terms and licenses: Academic/Nonprofit Terms; Industry Terms: Not Available to Industry
How to cite: Tad-CBE(GCG1) was a gift from Weixin Tang (Addgene plasmid # 235079 ; http://n2t.net/addgene:235079 ; RRID:Addgene_235079)
